>Addgene plasmid #244883 | pTwist Amp High Copy FAM136A-HA WT | addgene full sequence | sequence record 489446 | Addgene NGS Result
ATTCGAGCTCGGTACCATGGCAGAATTGCAGCAGTTACGTGTTCAGGAGGCAGTCGAGAGCATGGTGAAA
AGCTTAGAGCGGGAGAATATACGTAAGATGCAGGGATTGATGTTCCGATGCTCTGCAAGCTGTTGCGAAG
ACAGTCAGGCCTCAATGAAACAGGTCCATCAATGCATTGAGAGATGTCATGTTCCACTGGCCCAGGCCCA
GGCTCTCGTCACAAGTGAATTAGAGAAGTTCCAGGATAGGTTGGCGAGGTGTACTATGCACTGCAATGAC
AAGGCCAAGGACAGTATCGATGCTGGGAGTAAGGAGCTTCAGGTGAAGCAGCAACTGGACAGCTGTGTGA
CAAAGTGCGTAGATGACCACATGCACTTAATTCCTACAATGACCAAGAAGATGAAGGAAGCCTTGCTGTC
CATCGGGAAATACCCATACGATGTTCCAGATTACGCTTAATAGTGAGGATCCTCTAGAGTCGACCTGCAG
GCATGCAAGCTTGTCTCCCTATAGTGAGTCGTATTAGAGCTTGGCGTAATCATGGTCATAGCTGTTTCCT
GTGTGAAGGCTAGGTGGAGGCTCAGTGATGATAAGTCTGCGATGGTGGATGCATGTGTCATGGTCATAGC
TGTTTCCTGTGTGAAATTGTTATCCGCTCAGAGGGCACAATCCTATTCCGCGCTATCCGACAATCTCCAA
GACATTAGGTGGAGTTCAGTTCGGCGTATGGCATATGTCGCTGGAAAGAACATGTGAGCAAAAGGCCAGC
AAAAGGCCAGGAACCGTAAAAAGGCCGCGTTGCTGGCGTTTTTCCATAGGCTCCGCCCCCCTGACGAGCA
TCACAAAAATCGACGCTCAAGTCAGAGGTGGCGAAACCCGACAGGACTATAAAGATACCAGGCGTTTCCC
CCTGGAAGCTCCCTCGTGCGCTCTCCTGTTCCGACCCTGCCGCTTACCGGATACCTGTCCGCCTTTCTCC
CTTCGGGAAGCGTGGCGCTTTCTCATAGCTCACGCTGTAGGTATCTCAGTTCGGTGTAGGTCGTTCGCTC
CAAGCTGGGCTGTGTGCACGAACCCCCCGTTCAGCCCGACCGCTGCGCCTTATCCGGTAACTATCGTCTT
GAGTCCAACCCGGTAAGACACGACTTATCGCCACTGGCAGCAGCCACTGGTAACAGGATTAGCAGAGCGA
GGTATGTAGGCGGTGCTACAGAGTTCTTGAAGTGGTGGCCTAACTACGGCTACACTAGAAGAACAGTATT
TGGTATCTGCGCTCTGCTGAAGCCAGTTACCTTCGGAAAAAGAGTTGGTAGCTCTTGATCCGGCAAACAA
ACCACCGCTGGTAGCGGTGGTTTTTTTGTTTGCAAGCAGCAGATTACGCGCAGAAAAAAAGGATCTCAAG
AAGATCCTTTGATCTTTTCTACGGGGTCTGACGCTCTATTCAACAAAGCCGCCGTCCCGTCAAGTCAGCG
TAAATGGGTAGGGGGCTTCAAATCGTCCTCGTGATACCAATTCGGAGCCTGCTTTTTTGTACAAACTTGT
TGATAATGGCAATTCAAGGATCTTCACCTAGATCCTTTTAAATTAAAAATGAAGTTTTAAATCAATCTAA
AGTATATATGAGTAAACTTGGTCTGACAGTTACCAATGCTTAATCAGTGAGGCACCTATCTCAGCGATCT
GTCTATTTCGTTCATCCATAGTTGCCTGACTCCCCGTCGTGTAGATAACTACGATACGGGAGGGCTTACC
ATCTGGCCCCAGTGCTGCAATGATACCGCGAGAGCCACGCTCACCGGCTCCAGATTTATCAGCAATAAAC
CAGCCAGCCGGAAGGGCCGAGCGCAGAAGTGGTCCTGCAACTTTATCCGCCTCCATCCAGTCTATTAATT
GTTGCCGGGAAGCTAGAGTAAGTAGTTCGCCAGTTAATAGTTTGCGCAACGTTGTTGCCATTGCTACAGG
CATCGTGGTGTCACGCTCGTCGTTTGGTATGGCTTCATTCAGCTCCGGTTCCCAACGATCAAGGCGAGTT
ACATGATCCCCCATGTTGTGCAAAAAAGCGGTTAGCTCCTTCGGTCCTCCGATCGTTGTCAGAAGTAAGT
TGGCCGCAGTGTTATCACTCATGGTTATGGCAGCACTGCATAATTCTCTTACTGTCATGCCATCCGTAAG
ATGCTTTTCTGTGACTGGTGAGTACTCAACCAAGTCATTCTGAGAATAGTGTATGCGGCGACCGAGTTGC
TCTTGCCCGGCGTCAATACGGGATAATACCGCGCCACATAGCAGAACTTTAAAAGTGCTCATCATTGGAA
AACGTTCTTCGGGGCGAAAACTCTCAAGGATCTTACCGCTGTTGAGATCCAGTTCGATGTAACCCACTCG
TGCACCCAACTGATCTTCAGCATCTTTTACTTTCACCAGCGTTTCTGGGTGAGCAAAAACAGGAAGGCAA
AATGCCGCAAAAAAGGGAATAAGGGCGACACGGAAATGTTGAATACTCATACTCTTCCTTTTTCAATATT
ATTGAAGCATTTATCAGGGTTATTGTCTCATGAGCGGATACATATTTGAATGTATTTAGAAAAATAAACA
AATAGGGGTTCCGCGCACATTTCCCCGAAAAGTGCCAGATACCTGAAACAAAACCCATCGTACGGCCAAG
GAAGTCTCCAATAACTGTGATCCACCACAAGCGCCAGGGTTTTCCCAGTCACGACGTTGTAAAACGACGG
CCAGTCATGCATAATCCGCACGCATCTGGAATAAGGAAGTGCCATTCCGCCTGACCTTTGGGTAACGCCA
GGGTTTTCCCAGTCACGACGTTGTAAAACGACGGCCAGTGAATTGGATTTAGGTGACACTATAGAATACG
A
Features (pLannotate 1.2.2; 12 found; start..end, strand, type, name):
     17..430     +  CDS            FAM136A: F136A_HUMAN - Experimental evidence at protein level: Swiss-Prot protein existence level 1. From Homo sapiens (Human).
    431..459     +  CDS            3xHA (fragment): three tandem HA epitope tags
    467..502     +  misc_feature   MCS (fragment): pUC18/19 multiple cloning site
    508..526     -  promoter       T7 promoter: promoter for bacteriophage T7 RNA polymerase
    811..1399    -  rep_origin     ori: high-copy-number ColE1/pMB1/pBR322/pUC origin of replication
   1516..1540    -  protein_bind   attB1: mutant version of attB; recombination site for the Gateway® BP reaction BP Clonase™
   1640..2500    -  CDS            AmpR: β-lactamase; bla; confers resistance to ampicillin, carbenicillin, and related antibiotics
   2501..2605    -  promoter       AmpR promoter: bla
   2692..2735    -  CDS            lacZα (fragment): LacZα fragment of β-galactosidase; lacZ fragment
   2788..2843    -  CDS            lacZα (fragment): LacZα fragment of β-galactosidase; lacZ fragment
   2847..2865    +  promoter       SP6 promoter: promoter for bacteriophage SP6 RNA polymerase
   2870..16      +  misc_feature   MCS (fragment) (across the origin): pUC18/19 multiple cloning site
