[The description below was written by a language model from this plasmid's Addgene catalogue record and pLannotate feature annotations shown in this document.]
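Description:
pTwist Amp High Copy FAM136A-HA WT is a small (about 2.9 kb) synthetic bacterial plasmid built on the commercial pTwist Amp High Copy cloning backbone. It serves as a template for in vitro transcription of wild-type human FAM136A. It is propagated in E. coli through a high-copy ColE1/pUC-type origin of replication and selected with ampicillin via the β-lactamase (AmpR) gene and its native bla promoter.

The payload, produced by gene synthesis, is the human FAM136A coding sequence fused at its C terminus to an HA epitope tag. The annotation detects this tag as a short fragment matching a 3xHA reference, which is consistent with a single HA copy. A bacteriophage SP6 promoter lies immediately upstream in the sense orientation, separated from the coding sequence only by a short polylinker remnant, so SP6 RNA polymerase can generate sense FAM136A-HA transcripts. A T7 promoter sits just downstream of the insert on the opposite strand and would read back through the insert in antisense. The record assigns it no role. The remaining annotated elements are short lacZα and pUC multiple-cloning-site fragments and an attB1-like match, which appear to be backbone remnants rather than functional parts. No eukaryotic promoter or mammalian selection marker is annotated, so the construct is not designed for direct expression in cells.

The stated use is SP6-driven in vitro transcription of the wild-type protein's mRNA, and the HA tag allows any translated product to be detected with anti-HA antibodies. The "WT" label suggests it is a reference for variant versions, though the record does not describe them. The associated publication concerns genes essential for oxidative phosphorylation and a mitochondrial origin of familial Ménière's disease.
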