Addgene plasmid #244883: pTwist Amp High Copy FAM136A-HA WT
Purpose: In vitro transcription of wild-type FAM136A downstream of SP6 promoter
Depositing lab: Alexis Jourdain. Depositing organization: Universite de Lausanne (UNIL). Publication: An updated inventory of genes essential for oxidative phosphorylation identifies a mitochondrial origin in familial Meniere's disease. Harhai M, Foged MM, Zarges C, Landoni JC, Chollet S, Simonelli M, Recazens E, Lisci M, Laban N, Manley S, Riemer J, Lopez-Escamez JA, Lysakowski A, Jourdain AA. Cell Rep. 2025 Jul 25;44(8):116069. doi: 10.1016/j.celrep.2025.116069. PubMed 40714634.
Backbone
  Vector backbone: pTwist Amp High Copy
  Backbone manufacturer: Twist Biosciences
  Vector type: Bacterial Expression, Synthetic Biology
Growth in bacteria
  Bacterial resistance: Ampicillin, 100 μg/mL
  Growth temperature: 37°C
  Growth strain: NEB Stable
  Copy number: High Copy
Gene/Insert
  Gene/Insert name: FAM136A
  Species: H. sapiens (human)
  Entrez Gene: FAM136A
  Promoter: SP6
  Tag / fusion protein: HA (C terminal on insert)
  Cloning method: Gene Synthesis
Resource information
  A portion of this plasmid was derived from a plasmid made by: Twist Biosciences
Terms and licenses: Academic/Nonprofit Terms; Industry Terms: Not Available to Industry
Depositor comments: SP6 promoter cloned upstream of the gene for in vitro transcription.
How to cite: pTwist Amp High Copy FAM136A-HA WT was a gift from Alexis Jourdain (Addgene plasmid # 244883 ; http://n2t.net/addgene:244883 ; RRID:Addgene_244883)
