>Addgene plasmid #244883 | pTwist Amp High Copy FAM136A-HA WT | depositor partial sequence | sequence record 489818 | Human FAM136A cDNA proceeded by an SP6 promoter region.
TTGGGTAACGCCAGGGTTTTCCCAGTCACGACGTTGTAAAACGACGGCCAGTGAATTGGATTTAGGTGAC
ACTATAGAATACGAATTCGAGCTCGGTACCATGGCAGAATTGCAGCAGTTACGTGTTCAGGAGGCAGTCG
AGAGCATGGTGAAAAGCTTAGAGCGGGAGAATATACGTAAGATGCAGGGATTGATGTTCCGATGCTCTGC
AAGCTGTTGCGAAGACAGTCAGGCCTCAATGAAACAGGTCCATCAATGCATTGAGAGATGTCATGTTCCA
CTGGCCCAGGCCCAGGCTCTCGTCACAAGTGAATTAGAGAAGTTCCAGGATAGGTTGGCGAGGTGTACTA
TGCACTGCAATGACAAGGCCAAGGACAGTATCGATGCTGGGAGTAAGGAGCTTCAGGTGAAGCAGCAACT
GGACAGCTGTGTGACAAAGTGCGTAGATGACCACATGCACTTAATTCCTACAATGACCAAGAAGATGAAG
GAAGCCTTGCTGTCCATCGGGAAATACCCATACGATGTTCCAGATTACGCTTAATAGTGAGGATCCTCTA
GAGTCGACCTGCAGGCATGCAAGCTTGTCTCCCTATAGTGAGTCGTATTAGAGCTTGGCGTAATCATGGT
CATAGCTGTTTCCTGTGTGA
